LOCUS       Exported 4793 bp ds-DNA circular SYN 12-MAY-2021
DEFINITION  In vivo visualization of actin cytoskeleton (can be used for
            colocalization studies).
ACCESSION   .
VERSION     .
KEYWORDS    ITPKA-mScarlet-I
SOURCE      synthetic DNA construct
  ORGANISM  synthetic DNA construct
REFERENCE   1 (bases 1 to 4793)
  AUTHORS   Chertkova AO, Mastop M, Postma M, van Bommel N, van der Niet S,
            Batenburg KL, Joosen L, Gadella TWJ, Okada Y, Goedhart J
  TITLE     Robust and Bright Genetically Encoded Fluorescent Markers for
            Highlighting Structures and Compartments in Mammalian Cells
  JOURNAL   bioRxiv 160374
REFERENCE   2 (bases 1 to 4793)
  AUTHORS   .
  TITLE     Direct Submission
  JOURNAL   Exported May 12, 2021 from SnapGene Server 1.1.58
            http://www.snapgene.com
FEATURES             Location/Qualifiers
     source          1..4793
                     /organism="synthetic DNA construct"
                     /mol_type="other DNA"
     enhancer        61..364
                     /label=CMV enhancer
                     /note="human cytomegalovirus immediate early enhancer"
     promoter        365..568
                     /label=CMV promoter
                     /note="human cytomegalovirus (CMV) immediate early
                     promoter"
     primer_bind     519..539
                     /label=CMV-F
                     /note="Human CMV immediate early promoter, forward primer"
     regulatory      754..763
                     /regulatory_class="other"
                     /note="vertebrate consensus sequence for strong initiation
                     of translation (Kozak, 1987)"
     CDS             760..1455
                     /codon_start=1
                     /product="bright monomeric red fluorescent protein evolved
                     from a synthetic template (Bindels et al., 2016)"
                     /label=mScarlet-I
                     /note="matures faster than mScarlet"
                     /translation="MVSKGEAVIKEFMRFKVHMEGSMNGHEFEIEGEGEGRPYEGTQTA
                     KLKVTKGGPLPFSWDILSPQFMYGSRAFIKHPADIPDYYKQSFPEGFKWERVMNFEDGG
                     AVTVTQDTSLEDGTLIYKVKLRGTNFPPDGPVMQKKTMGWEASTERLYPEDGVLKGDIK
                     MALRLKDGGRYLADFKTTYKAKKPVQMPGAYNVDRKLDITSHNEDYTVVEQYERSEGRH
                     STGGMDELYK"
     primer_bind     complement(893..911)
                     /label=mCherry-R
                     /note="mCherry, reverse primer"
     primer_bind     1161..1180
                     /label=mCherry-F
                     /note="mCherry, forward primer"
     polyA_signal    1581..1702
                     /label=SV40 poly(A) signal
                     /note="SV40 polyadenylation signal"
     primer_bind     complement(1618..1637)
                     /label=SV40pA-R
                     /note="SV40 polyA, reverse primer"
     primer_bind     1672..1691
                     /label=EBV-rev
                     /note="SV40 polyA terminator, reverse primer"
     rep_origin      complement(1709..2164)
                     /direction=LEFT
                     /label=f1 ori
                     /note="f1 bacteriophage origin of replication; arrow
                     indicates direction of (+) strand synthesis"
     primer_bind     complement(1846..1867)
                     /label=F1ori-F
                     /note="F1 origin, forward primer"
     primer_bind     2058..2077
                     /label=F1ori-R
                     /note="F1 origin, reverse primer"
     promoter        2191..2295
                     /gene="bla"
                     /label=AmpR promoter
     promoter        2297..2654
                     /label=SV40 promoter
                     /note="SV40 enhancer and early promoter"
     primer_bind     complement(2320..2340)
                     /label=pBABE 3'
                     /note="SV40 enhancer, reverse primer for pBABE vectors"
     rep_origin      2505..2640
                     /label=SV40 ori
                     /note="SV40 origin of replication"
     primer_bind     2567..2586
                     /label=SV40pro-F
                     /note="SV40 promoter/origin, forward primer"
     CDS             2689..3483
                     /codon_start=1
                     /gene="aph(3')-II (or nptII)"
                     /product="aminoglycoside phosphotransferase from Tn5"
                     /label=NeoR/KanR
                     /note="confers resistance to neomycin, kanamycin, and G418
                     (Geneticin(R))"
                     /translation="MIEQDGLHAGSPAAWVERLFGYDWAQQTIGCSDAAVFRLSAQGRP
                     VLFVKTDLSGALNELQDEAARLSWLATTGVPCAAVLDVVTEAGRDWLLLGEVPGQDLLS
                     SHLAPAEKVSIMADAMRRLHTLDPATCPFDHQAKHRIERARTRMEAGLVDQDDLDEEHQ
                     GLAPAELFARLKASMPDGEDLVVTHGDACLPNIMVENGRFSGFIDCGRLGVADRYQDIA
                     LATRDIAEELGGEWADRFLVLYGIAAPDSQRIAFYRLLDEFF"
     primer_bind     complement(2743..2762)
                     /label=Neo-R
                     /note="Neomycin resistance gene, reverse primer"
     primer_bind     3353..3372
                     /label=Neo-F
                     /note="Neomycin resistance gene, forward primer"
     primer_bind     complement(3671..3690)
                     /label=TK-pA-R
                     /note="Thymidine kinase polyA, reverse primer"
     polyA_signal    3715..3762
                     /label=HSV TK poly(A) signal
                     /note="herpes simplex virus thymidine kinase
                     polyadenylation signal (Cole and Stacy, 1985)"
     rep_origin      4091..4679
                     /direction=RIGHT
                     /label=ori
                     /note="high-copy-number ColE1/pMB1/pBR322/pUC origin of
                     replication"
     primer_bind     4580..4599
                     /label=pBR322ori-F
                     /note="pBR322 origin, forward primer"
ORIGIN
        1 tagttattaa tagtaatcaa ttacggggtc attagttcat agcccatata tggagttccg
       61 cgttacataa cttacggtaa atggcccgcc tggctgaccg cccaacgacc cccgcccatt
      121 gacgtcaata atgacgtatg ttcccatagt aacgccaata gggactttcc attgacgtca
      181 atgggtggag tatttacggt aaactgccca cttggcagta catcaagtgt atcatatgcc
      241 aagtacgccc cctattgacg tcaatgacgg taaatggccc gcctggcatt atgcccagta
      301 catgacctta tgggactttc ctacttggca gtacatctac gtattagtca tcgctattac
      361 catggtgatg cggttttggc agtacatcaa tgggcgtgga tagcggtttg actcacgggg
      421 atttccaagt ctccacccca ttgacgtcaa tgggagtttg ttttggcacc aaaatcaacg
      481 ggactttcca aaatgtcgta acaactccgc cccattgacg caaatgggcg gtaggcgtgt
      541 acggtgggag gtctatataa gcagagctgg tttagtgaac cgtcagatcc gctagcgcta
      601 ccggactcag atctcgagct caagcttatg ggcatggcgc gaccacgggg cgcggggccc
      661 tgcagccccg ggttggagcg ggctccgcgc cggagcgtcg gggagctgcg cctgctcttc
      721 gaagcgggcg gatctggatc ggatccaccg gtcgccacca tggtgagcaa gggcgaggca
      781 gtgatcaagg agttcatgcg gttcaaggtg cacatggagg gctccatgaa cggccacgag
      841 ttcgagatcg agggcgaggg cgagggccgc ccctacgagg gcacccagac cgccaagctg
      901 aaggtgacca agggtggccc cctgcccttc tcctgggaca tcctgtcccc tcagttcatg
      961 tacggctcca gggccttcat caagcacccc gccgacatcc ccgactacta taagcagtcc
     1021 ttccccgagg gcttcaagtg ggagcgcgtg atgaacttcg aggacggcgg cgccgtgacc
     1081 gtgacccagg acacctccct ggaggacggc accctgatct acaaggtgaa gctccgcggc
     1141 accaacttcc ctcctgacgg ccccgtaatg cagaagaaga caatgggctg ggaagcatcc
     1201 accgagcggt tgtaccccga ggacggcgtg ctgaagggcg acattaagat ggccctgcgc
     1261 ctgaaggacg gcggccgcta cctggcggac ttcaagacca cctacaaggc caagaagccc
     1321 gtgcagatgc ccggcgccta caacgtcgac cgcaagttgg acatcacctc ccacaacgag
     1381 gactacaccg tggtggaaca gtacgaacgc tccgagggcc gccactccac cggcggcatg
     1441 gacgagctgt acaagtaaag cggccgcgac tctagatcat aatcagccat accacatttg
     1501 tagaggtttt acttgcttta aaaaacctcc cacacctccc cctgaacctg aaacataaaa
     1561 tgaatgcaat tgttgttgtt aacttgttta ttgcagctta taatggttac aaataaagca
     1621 atagcatcac aaatttcaca aataaagcat ttttttcact gcattctagt tgtggtttgt
     1681 ccaaactcat caatgtatct taaggcgtaa attgtaagcg ttaatatttt gttaaaattc
     1741 gcgttaaatt tttgttaaat cagctcattt tttaaccaat aggccgaaat cggcaaaatc
     1801 ccttataaat caaaagaata gaccgagata gggttgagtg ttgttccagt ttggaacaag
     1861 agtccactat taaagaacgt ggactccaac gtcaaaggnn nnnnnnnnnn nnnnnnnnnn
     1921 nnnnnnnnnn nnnnnnnnnn nnnnnnntnn nnnnnnnnnn nnnnnnnnnn nnnnnnnnnn
     1981 nnnnnnnnnn nnnnnnnnnn nnnnnnnnnn nnnnnnnnnn nnnnnnnnnn nnnnnnnnng
     2041 nnnnnnnnnn nnnnnnnnnn nnnnnnnnnn nnnnnnnnnn nnnnnnnnnn nnnnnnnnnn
     2101 nnnnnnnnnn nnnnnnnnnn nnnnnnnnnn nnnnnnnnnn nnnnnnnnnn nnnnnnnnnn
     2161 nnnncaggtg gcacttttcg gggaaatgtg cgcggaaccc ctatttgttt atttttctaa
     2221 atacattcaa atatgtatcc gctcatgaga caataaccct gataaatgct tcaataatat
     2281 tgaaaaagga agagtcctga ggcggaaaga accagctgtg gaatgtgtgt cagttagggt
     2341 gtggaaagtc cccaggctcc ccagcaggca gaagtatgca aagcatgcat ctcaattagt
     2401 cagcaaccag gtgtggaaag tccccaggct ccccagcagg cagaagtatg caaagcatgc
     2461 atctcaatta gtcagcaacc atagtcccgc ccctaactcc gcccatcccg cccctaactc
     2521 cgcccagttc cgcccattct ccgccccatg gctgactaat tttttttatt tatgcagagg
     2581 ccgaggccgc ctcggcctct gagctattcc agaagtagtg aggaggcttt tttggaggcc
     2641 taggcttttg caaagatcga tcaagagaca ggatgaggat cgtttcgcat gattgaacaa
     2701 gatggattgc acgcaggttc tccggccgct tgggtggaga ggctattcgg ctatgactgg
     2761 gcacaacaga caatcggctg ctctgatgcc gccgtgttcc ggctgtcagc gcaggggcgc
     2821 ccggttcttt ttgtcaagac cgacctgtcc ggtgccctga atgaactgca agacgaggca
     2881 gcgcggctat cgtggctggc cacgacgggc gttccttgcg cagctgtgct cgacgttgtc
     2941 actgaagcgg gaagggactg gctgctattg ggcgaagtgc cggggcagga tctcctgtca
     3001 tctcaccttg ctcctgccga gaaagtatcc atcatggctg atgcaatgcg gcggctgcat
     3061 acgcttgatc cggctacctg cccattcgac caccaagcga aacatcgcat cgagcgagca
     3121 cgtactcgga tggaagccgg tcttgtcgat caggatgatc tggacgaaga gcatcagggg
     3181 ctcgcgccag ccgaactgtt cgccaggctc aaggcgagca tgcccgacgg cgaggatctc
     3241 gtcgtgaccc atggcgatgc ctgcttgccg aatatcatgg tggaaaatgg ccgcttttct
     3301 ggattcatcg actgtggccg gctgggtgtg gcggaccgct atcaggacat agcgttggct
     3361 acccgtgata ttgctgaaga gcttggcggc gaatgggctg accgcttcct cgtgctttac
     3421 ggtatcgccg ctcccgattc gcagcgcatc gccttctatc gccttcttga cgagttcttc
     3481 tgagcgggac tctggggttc gaaatgaccg accaagcgac gcccaacctg ccatcacgag
     3541 atttcgattc caccgccgcc ttctatgaaa ggttgggctt cggaatcgtt ttccgggacg
     3601 ccggctggat gatcctccag cgcggggatc tcatgctgga gttcttcgcc caccctaggg
     3661 ggaggctaac tgaaacacgg aaggagacaa taccggaagg aacccgcgct atgacggcaa
     3721 taaaaagaca gaataaaacg cacggtgttg ggtcgtttgt tcataaacgc ggggttcggt
     3781 cccagggctg gcactctgtc gataccccac cgagacccca ttggggccaa tacgcccgcg
     3841 tttcttcctt ttccccaccc caccccccaa gttcgggtga aggcccaggg ctcgcagcca
     3901 acgtcggggc ggcaggccct gccatagcct caggttactc atatatactt tagattgatt
     3961 taaaacttca tttttaattt aaaaggatct aggtgaagat cctttttgat aatctcatga
     4021 ccaaaatccc ttaacgtgag ttttcgttcc actgagcgtc agaccccgta gaaaagatca
     4081 aaggatcttc ttgagatcct ttttttctgc gcgtaatctg ctgcttgcaa acaaaaaaac
     4141 caccgctacc agcggtggtt tgtttgccgg atcaagagct accaactctt tttccgaagg
     4201 taactggctt cagcagagcg cagataccaa atactgtcct tctagtgtag ccgtagttag
     4261 gccaccactt caagaactct gtagcaccgc ctacatacct cgctctgcta atcctgttac
     4321 cagtggctgc tgccagtggc gataagtcgt gtcttaccgg gttggactca agacgatagt
     4381 taccggataa ggcgcagcgg tcgggctgaa cggggggttc gtgcacacag cccagcttgg
     4441 agcgaacgac ctacaccgaa ctgagatacc tacagcgtga gctatgagaa agcgccacgc
     4501 ttcccgaagg gagaaaggcg gacaggtatc cggtaagcgg cagggtcgga acaggagagc
     4561 gcacgaggga gcttccaggg ggaaacgcct ggtatcttta tagtcctgtc gggtttcgcc
     4621 acctctgact tgagcgtcga tttttgtgat gctcgtcagg ggggcggagc ctatggaaaa
     4681 acgccagcaa cgcggccttt ttacggttcc tggccttttg ctggcctttt gctcacatgt
     4741 tctttcctgc gttatcccct gattctgtgg ataaccgtat taccgccatg cat
//
