LOCUS       Exported 4793 bp ds-DNA circular SYN 12-MAY-2021
DEFINITION  In vivo visualization of actin cytoskeleton (can be used for
            colocalization studies).
ACCESSION   .
VERSION     .
KEYWORDS    ITPKA-mScarlet-I
SOURCE      synthetic DNA construct
  ORGANISM  synthetic DNA construct
REFERENCE   1 (bases 1 to 4793)
  AUTHORS   Chertkova AO, Mastop M, Postma M, van Bommel N, van der Niet S,
            Batenburg KL, Joosen L, Gadella TWJ, Okada Y, Goedhart J
  TITLE     Robust and Bright Genetically Encoded Fluorescent Markers for
            Highlighting Structures and Compartments in Mammalian Cells
  JOURNAL   bioRxiv 160374
REFERENCE   2 (bases 1 to 4793)
  AUTHORS   .
  TITLE     Direct Submission
  JOURNAL   Exported May 12, 2021 from SnapGene Server 1.1.58
            http://www.snapgene.com
FEATURES             Location/Qualifiers
     source          1..4793
                     /organism="synthetic DNA construct"
                     /mol_type="other DNA"
     primer_bind     191..211
                     /label=pBABE 3'
                     /note="SV40 enhancer, reverse primer for pBABE vectors"
     promoter        complement(236..340)
                     /gene="bla"
                     /label=AmpR promoter
     rep_origin      367..822
                     /direction=RIGHT
                     /label=f1 ori
                     /note="f1 bacteriophage origin of replication; arrow
                     indicates direction of (+) strand synthesis"
     primer_bind     complement(454..473)
                     /label=F1ori-R
                     /note="F1 origin, reverse primer"
     primer_bind     664..685
                     /label=F1ori-F
                     /note="F1 origin, forward primer"
     polyA_signal    829..950
                     /label=SV40 poly(A) signal
                     /note="SV40 polyadenylation signal"
     primer_bind     complement(840..859)
                     /label=EBV-rev
                     /note="SV40 polyA terminator, reverse primer"
     primer_bind     894..913
                     /label=SV40pA-R
                     /note="SV40 polyA, reverse primer"
     CDS             complement(1076..1771)
                     /codon_start=1
                     /product="bright monomeric red fluorescent protein evolved
                     from a synthetic template (Bindels et al., 2016)"
                     /label=mScarlet-I
                     /note="matures faster than mScarlet"
                     /translation="MVSKGEAVIKEFMRFKVHMEGSMNGHEFEIEGEGEGRPYEGTQTA
                     KLKVTKGGPLPFSWDILSPQFMYGSRAFIKHPADIPDYYKQSFPEGFKWERVMNFEDGG
                     AVTVTQDTSLEDGTLIYKVKLRGTNFPPDGPVMQKKTMGWEASTERLYPEDGVLKGDIK
                     MALRLKDGGRYLADFKTTYKAKKPVQMPGAYNVDRKLDITSHNEDYTVVEQYERSEGRH
                     STGGMDELYK"
     primer_bind     complement(1351..1370)
                     /label=mCherry-F
                     /note="mCherry, forward primer"
     primer_bind     1620..1638
                     /label=mCherry-R
                     /note="mCherry, reverse primer"
     regulatory      1768..1777
                     /regulatory_class="other"
                     /note="vertebrate consensus sequence for strong initiation
                     of translation (Kozak, 1987)"
     promoter        complement(1963..2166)
                     /label=CMV promoter
                     /note="human cytomegalovirus (CMV) immediate early
                     promoter"
     primer_bind     complement(1992..2012)
                     /label=CMV-F
                     /note="Human CMV immediate early promoter, forward primer"
     enhancer        2167..2470
                     /label=CMV enhancer
                     /note="human cytomegalovirus immediate early enhancer"
     rep_origin      complement(2645..3233)
                     /direction=LEFT
                     /label=ori
                     /note="high-copy-number ColE1/pMB1/pBR322/pUC origin of
                     replication"
     primer_bind     complement(2725..2744)
                     /label=pBR322ori-F
                     /note="pBR322 origin, forward primer"
     polyA_signal    3562..3609
                     /label=HSV TK poly(A) signal
                     /note="herpes simplex virus thymidine kinase
                     polyadenylation signal (Cole and Stacy, 1985)"
     primer_bind     3634..3653
                     /label=TK-pA-R
                     /note="Thymidine kinase polyA, reverse primer"
     CDS             complement(3841..4635)
                     /codon_start=1
                     /gene="aph(3')-II (or nptII)"
                     /product="aminoglycoside phosphotransferase from Tn5"
                     /label=NeoR/KanR
                     /note="confers resistance to neomycin, kanamycin, and G418
                     (Geneticin(R))"
                     /translation="MIEQDGLHAGSPAAWVERLFGYDWAQQTIGCSDAAVFRLSAQGRP
                     VLFVKTDLSGALNELQDEAARLSWLATTGVPCAAVLDVVTEAGRDWLLLGEVPGQDLLS
                     SHLAPAEKVSIMADAMRRLHTLDPATCPFDHQAKHRIERARTRMEAGLVDQDDLDEEHQ
                     GLAPAELFARLKASMPDGEDLVVTHGDACLPNIMVENGRFSGFIDCGRLGVADRYQDIA
                     LATRDIAEELGGEWADRFLVLYGIAAPDSQRIAFYRLLDEFF"
     primer_bind     complement(3952..3971)
                     /label=Neo-F
                     /note="Neomycin resistance gene, forward primer"
     primer_bind     4562..4581
                     /label=Neo-R
                     /note="Neomycin resistance gene, reverse primer"
     promoter        complement(4670..234)
                     /label=SV40 promoter
                     /note="SV40 enhancer and early promoter"
     rep_origin      4684..26
                     /label=SV40 ori
                     /note="SV40 origin of replication"
     primer_bind     complement(4738..4757)
                     /label=SV40pro-F
                     /note="SV40 promoter/origin, forward primer"
ORIGIN
        1 gaactgggcg gagttagggg cgggatgggc ggagttaggg gcgggactat ggttgctgac
       61 taattgagat gcatgctttg catacttctg cctgctgggg agcctgggga ctttccacac
      121 ctggttgctg actaattgag atgcatgctt tgcatacttc tgcctgctgg ggagcctggg
      181 gactttccac accctaactg acacacattc cacagctggt tctttccgcc tcaggactct
      241 tcctttttca atattattga agcatttatc agggttattg tctcatgagc ggatacatat
      301 ttgaatgtat ttagaaaaat aaacaaatag gggttccgcg cacatttccc cgaaaagtgc
      361 cacctgnnnn nnnnnnnnnn nnnnnnnnnn nnnnnnnnnn nnnnnnnnnn nnnnnnnnnn
      421 nnnnnnnnnn nnnnnnnnnn nnnnnnnnnn nnnnnnnnnn nnnnnnnnnn nnnnnnnnnn
      481 nnnnnnnnnn cnnnnnnnnn nnnnnnnnnn nnnnnnnnnn nnnnnnnnnn nnnnnnnnnn
      541 nnnnnnnnnn nnnnnnnnnn nnnnnnnnnn nnnnnnnnnn nnannnnnnn nnnnnnnnnn
      601 nnnnnnnnnn nnnnnnnnnn nnnnnnnnnn nncctttgac gttggagtcc acgttcttta
      661 atagtggact cttgttccaa actggaacaa cactcaaccc tatctcggtc tattcttttg
      721 atttataagg gattttgccg atttcggcct attggttaaa aaatgagctg atttaacaaa
      781 aatttaacgc gaattttaac aaaatattaa cgcttacaat ttacgcctta agatacattg
      841 atgagtttgg acaaaccaca actagaatgc agtgaaaaaa atgctttatt tgtgaaattt
      901 gtgatgctat tgctttattt gtaaccatta taagctgcaa taaacaagtt aacaacaaca
      961 attgcattca ttttatgttt caggttcagg gggaggtgtg ggaggttttt taaagcaagt
     1021 aaaacctcta caaatgtggt atggctgatt atgatctaga gtcgcggccg ctttacttgt
     1081 acagctcgtc catgccgccg gtggagtggc ggccctcgga gcgttcgtac tgttccacca
     1141 cggtgtagtc ctcgttgtgg gaggtgatgt ccaacttgcg gtcgacgttg taggcgccgg
     1201 gcatctgcac gggcttcttg gccttgtagg tggtcttgaa gtccgccagg tagcggccgc
     1261 cgtccttcag gcgcagggcc atcttaatgt cgcccttcag cacgccgtcc tcggggtaca
     1321 accgctcggt ggacgcttcc cagcccattg tcttcttctg cattacgggg ccgtcaggag
     1381 ggaagttggt gccgcggagc ttcaccttgt agatcagggt gccgtcctcc agggaggtgt
     1441 cctgggtcac ggtcacggcg ccgccgtcct cgaagttcat cacgcgctcc cacttgaagc
     1501 cctcggggaa ggactgctta tagtagtcgg ggatgtcggc ggggtgcttg atgaaggccc
     1561 tggagccgta catgaactga ggggacagga tgtcccagga gaagggcagg gggccaccct
     1621 tggtcacctt cagcttggcg gtctgggtgc cctcgtaggg gcggccctcg ccctcgccct
     1681 cgatctcgaa ctcgtggccg ttcatggagc cctccatgtg caccttgaac cgcatgaact
     1741 ccttgatcac tgcctcgccc ttgctcacca tggtggcgac cggtggatcc gatccagatc
     1801 cgcccgcttc gaagagcagg cgcagctccc cgacgctccg gcgcggagcc cgctccaacc
     1861 cggggctgca gggccccgcg ccccgtggtc gcgccatgcc cataagcttg agctcgagat
     1921 ctgagtccgg tagcgctagc ggatctgacg gttcactaaa ccagctctgc ttatatagac
     1981 ctcccaccgt acacgcctac cgcccatttg cgtcaatggg gcggagttgt tacgacattt
     2041 tggaaagtcc cgttgatttt ggtgccaaaa caaactccca ttgacgtcaa tggggtggag
     2101 acttggaaat ccccgtgagt caaaccgcta tccacgccca ttgatgtact gccaaaaccg
     2161 catcaccatg gtaatagcga tgactaatac gtagatgtac tgccaagtag gaaagtccca
     2221 taaggtcatg tactgggcat aatgccaggc gggccattta ccgtcattga cgtcaatagg
     2281 gggcgtactt ggcatatgat acacttgatg tactgccaag tgggcagttt accgtaaata
     2341 ctccacccat tgacgtcaat ggaaagtccc tattggcgtt actatgggaa catacgtcat
     2401 tattgacgtc aatgggcggg ggtcgttggg cggtcagcca ggcgggccat ttaccgtaag
     2461 ttatgtaacg cggaactcca tatatgggct atgaactaat gaccccgtaa ttgattacta
     2521 ttaataacta atgcatggcg gtaatacggt tatccacaga atcaggggat aacgcaggaa
     2581 agaacatgtg agcaaaaggc cagcaaaagg ccaggaaccg taaaaaggcc gcgttgctgg
     2641 cgtttttcca taggctccgc ccccctgacg agcatcacaa aaatcgacgc tcaagtcaga
     2701 ggtggcgaaa cccgacagga ctataaagat accaggcgtt tccccctgga agctccctcg
     2761 tgcgctctcc tgttccgacc ctgccgctta ccggatacct gtccgccttt ctcccttcgg
     2821 gaagcgtggc gctttctcat agctcacgct gtaggtatct cagttcggtg taggtcgttc
     2881 gctccaagct gggctgtgtg cacgaacccc ccgttcagcc cgaccgctgc gccttatccg
     2941 gtaactatcg tcttgagtcc aacccggtaa gacacgactt atcgccactg gcagcagcca
     3001 ctggtaacag gattagcaga gcgaggtatg taggcggtgc tacagagttc ttgaagtggt
     3061 ggcctaacta cggctacact agaagaacag tatttggtat ctgcgctctg ctgaagccag
     3121 ttaccttcgg aaaaagagtt ggtagctctt gatccggcaa acaaaccacc gctggtagcg
     3181 gtggtttttt tgtttgcaag cagcagatta cgcgcagaaa aaaaggatct caagaagatc
     3241 ctttgatctt ttctacgggg tctgacgctc agtggaacga aaactcacgt taagggattt
     3301 tggtcatgag attatcaaaa aggatcttca cctagatcct tttaaattaa aaatgaagtt
     3361 ttaaatcaat ctaaagtata tatgagtaac ctgaggctat ggcagggcct gccgccccga
     3421 cgttggctgc gagccctggg ccttcacccg aacttggggg gtggggtggg gaaaaggaag
     3481 aaacgcgggc gtattggccc caatggggtc tcggtggggt atcgacagag tgccagccct
     3541 gggaccgaac cccgcgttta tgaacaaacg acccaacacc gtgcgtttta ttctgtcttt
     3601 ttattgccgt catagcgcgg gttccttccg gtattgtctc cttccgtgtt tcagttagcc
     3661 tccccctagg gtgggcgaag aactccagca tgagatcccc gcgctggagg atcatccagc
     3721 cggcgtcccg gaaaacgatt ccgaagccca acctttcata gaaggcggcg gtggaatcga
     3781 aatctcgtga tggcaggttg ggcgtcgctt ggtcggtcat ttcgaacccc agagtcccgc
     3841 tcagaagaac tcgtcaagaa ggcgatagaa ggcgatgcgc tgcgaatcgg gagcggcgat
     3901 accgtaaagc acgaggaagc ggtcagccca ttcgccgcca agctcttcag caatatcacg
     3961 ggtagccaac gctatgtcct gatagcggtc cgccacaccc agccggccac agtcgatgaa
     4021 tccagaaaag cggccatttt ccaccatgat attcggcaag caggcatcgc catgggtcac
     4081 gacgagatcc tcgccgtcgg gcatgctcgc cttgagcctg gcgaacagtt cggctggcgc
     4141 gagcccctga tgctcttcgt ccagatcatc ctgatcgaca agaccggctt ccatccgagt
     4201 acgtgctcgc tcgatgcgat gtttcgcttg gtggtcgaat gggcaggtag ccggatcaag
     4261 cgtatgcagc cgccgcattg catcagccat gatggatact ttctcggcag gagcaaggtg
     4321 agatgacagg agatcctgcc ccggcacttc gcccaatagc agccagtccc ttcccgcttc
     4381 agtgacaacg tcgagcacag ctgcgcaagg aacgcccgtc gtggccagcc acgatagccg
     4441 cgctgcctcg tcttgcagtt cattcagggc accggacagg tcggtcttga caaaaagaac
     4501 cgggcgcccc tgcgctgaca gccggaacac ggcggcatca gagcagccga ttgtctgttg
     4561 tgcccagtca tagccgaata gcctctccac ccaagcggcc ggagaacctg cgtgcaatcc
     4621 atcttgttca atcatgcgaa acgatcctca tcctgtctct tgatcgatct ttgcaaaagc
     4681 ctaggcctcc aaaaaagcct cctcactact tctggaatag ctcagaggcc gaggcggcct
     4741 cggcctctgc ataaataaaa aaaattagtc agccatgggg cggagaatgg gcg
//
